>Addgene plasmid #143663 | TFORF2908 | addgene full sequence | sequence record 400467 | Addgene NGS Result
TTAATGTAGTCTTATGCAATACTCTTGTAGTCTTGCAACATGGTAACGATGAGTTAGCAACATGCCTTAC
AAGGAGAGAAAAAGCACCGTGCATGCCGATTGGTGGAAGTAAGGTGGTACGATCGTGCCTTATTAGGAAG
GCAACAGACGGGTCTGACATGGATTGGACGAACCACTGAATTGCCGCATTGCAGAGATATTGTATTTAAG
TGCCTAGCTCGATACATAAACGGGTCTCTCTGGTTAGACCAGATCTGAGCCTGGGAGCTCTCTGGCTAAC
TAGGGAACCCACTGCTTAAGCCTCAATAAAGCTTGCCTTGAGTGCTTCAAGTAGTGTGTGCCCGTCTGTT
GTGTGACTCTGGTAACTAGAGATCCCTCAGACCCTTTTAGTCAGTGTGGAAAATCTCTAGCAGTGGCGCC
CGAACAGGGACTTGAAAGCGAAAGGGAAACCAGAGGAGCTCTCTCGACGCAGGACTCGGCTTGCTGAAGC
GCGCACGGCAAGAGGCGAGGGGCGGCGACTGGTGAGTACGCCAAAAATTTTGACTAGCGGAGGCTAGAAG
GAGAGAGATGGGTGCGAGAGCGTCAGTATTAAGCGGGGGAGAATTAGATCGCGATGGGAAAAAATTCGGT
TAAGGCCAGGGGGAAAGAAAAAATATAAATTAAAACATATAGTATGGGCAAGCAGGGAGCTAGAACGATT
CGCAGTTAATCCTGGCCTGTTAGAAACATCAGAAGGCTGTAGACAAATACTGGGACAGCTACAACCATCC
CTTCAGACAGGATCAGAAGAACTTAGATCATTATATAATACAGTAGCAACCCTCTATTGTGTGCATCAAA
GGATAGAGATAAAAGACACCAAGGAAGCTTTAGACAAGATAGAGGAAGAGCAAAACAAAAGTAAGACCAC
CGCACAGCAAGCGGCCGCTGATCTTCAGACCTGGAGGAGGAGATATGAGGGACAATTGGAGAAGTGAATT
ATATAAATATAAAGTAGTAAAAATTGAACCATTAGGAGTAGCACCCACCAAGGCAAAGAGAAGAGTGGTG
CAGAGAGAAAAAAGAGCAGTGGGAATAGGAGCTTTGTTCCTTGGGTTCTTGGGAGCAGCAGGAAGCACTA
TGGGCGCAGCGTCAATGACGCTGACGGTACAGGCCAGACAATTATTGTCTGGTATAGTGCAGCAGCAGAA
CAATTTGCTGAGGGCTATTGAGGCGCAACAGCATCTGTTGCAACTCACAGTCTGGGGCATCAAGCAGCTC
CAGGCAAGAATCCTGGCTGTGGAAAGATACCTAAAGGATCAACAGCTCCTGGGGATTTGGGGTTGCTCTG
GAAAACTCATTTGCACCACTGCTGTGCCTTGGAATGCTAGTTGGAGTAATAAATCTCTGGAACAGATTTG
GAATCACACGACCTGGATGGAGTGGGACAGAGAAATTAACAATTACACAAGCTTAATACACTCCTTAATT
GAAGAATCGCAAAACCAGCAAGAAAAGAATGAACAAGAATTATTGGAATTAGATAAATGGGCAAGTTTGT
GGAATTGGTTTAACATAACAAATTGGCTGTGGTATATAAAATTATTCATAATGATAGTAGGAGGCTTGGT
AGGTTTAAGAATAGTTTTTGCTGTACTTTCTATAGTGAATAGAGTTAGGCAGGGATATTCACCATTATCG
TTTCAGACCCACCTCCCAACCCCGAGGGGACCCATGCATTGCATCTCAATTAGTCAGCAACCAGGTGTGG
AAAGTCCCCAGGCTCCCCAGCAGGCAGAAGTATGCAAAGCATGCGTCTCAATTAGTCAGCAACCATAGTC
CCGCCCCTAACTCCGCCCATCCCGCCCCTAACTCCGCCCAGTTCCGCCCATTCTCCGCCCCATGGCTGAC
TAATTTTTTTTATTTATGCAGAGGCCGAGGCCGCCTCGGCCTCTGAGCTATTCCAGAAGTAGTGAGGAGG
CTTTTTTGGAGGCCTAGGCTTTTGCAAAAAGCTTTCTAGAGGTACCACCGGAGCTTACCATGACCGAGTA
CAAGCCCACGGTGCGCCTCGCCACCCGCGACGACGTCCCCAGGGCCGTACGCACCCTCGCCGCCGCGTTC
GCCGACTACCCCGCCACGCGCCACACCGTCGATCCGGACCGCCACATCGAGCGGGTCACCGAGCTGCAAG
AACTCTTCCTCACGCGCGTCGGGCTCGACATCGGCAAGGTGTGGGTCGCGGACGACGGCGCCGCCGTGGC
GGTCTGGACCACGCCGGAGAGCGTCGAAGCGGGGGCGGTGTTCGCCGAGATCGGCCCGCGCATGGCCGAG
TTGAGCGGTTCCCGGCTGGCCGCGCAGCAACAGATGGAAGGCCTCCTGGCGCCGCACCGGCCCAAGGAGC
CCGCGTGGTTCCTGGCCACCGTCGGCGTCTCGCCCGACCACCAGGGCAAGGGTCTGGGCAGCGCCGTCGT
GCTCCCCGGAGTGGAGGCGGCCGAGCGCGCCGGGGTGCCCGCCTTCCTGGAGACCTCCGCGCCCCGCAAC
CTCCCCTTCTACGAGCGGCTCGGCTTCACCGTCACCGCCGACGTCGAGGTGCCCGAAGGACCGCGCACCT
GGTGCATGACCCGCAAGCCCGGTGCCAGTTAACGAATTCTAGATCTTGAGACAAATGGCAGTATTCATCC
ACAATTTTAAAAGAAAAGGGGGGATTGGGGGGTACAGTGCAGGGGAAAGAATAGTAGACATAATAGCAAC
AGACATACAAACTAAAGAATTACAAAAACAAATTACAAAAATTCAAAATTTTCGGGTTTATTACAGGGAC
AGCAGAGATCCACTTTGGCGCCGGCTCGAGGCCTGCAGGTGCAAAGATGGATAAAGTTTTAAACAGAGAG
GAATCTTTGCAGCTAATGGACCTTCTAGGTCTTGAAAGGAGTGGGAATTGGCTCCGGTGCCCGTCAGTGG
GCAGAGCGCACATCGCCCACAGTCCCCGAGAAGTTGGGGGGAGGGGTCGGCAATTGAACCGGTGCCTAGA
GAAGGTGGCGCGGGGTAAACTGGGAAAGTGATGTCGTGTACTGGCTCCGCCTTTTTCCCGAGGGTGGGGG
AGAACCGTATATAAGTGCAGTAGTCGCCGTGAACGTTCTTTTTCGCAACGGGTTTGCCGCCAGAACACAG
GTAAGTGCCGTGTGTGGTTCCCGCGGGCCTGGCCTCTTTACGGGTTATGGCCCTTGCGTGCCTTGAATTA
CTTCCACCTGGCTGCAGTACGTGATTCTTGATCCCGAGCTTCGGGTTGGAAGTGGGTGGGAGAGTTCGAG
GCCTTGCGCTTAAGGAGCCCCTTCGCCTCGTGCTTGAGTTGAGGCCTGGCCTGGGCGCTGGGGCCGCCGC
GTGCGAATCTGGTGGCACCTTCGCGCCTGTCTCGCTGCTTTCGATAAGTCTCTAGCCATTTAAAATTTTT
GATGACCTGCTGCGACGCTTTTTTTCTGGCAAGATAGTCTTGTAAATGCGGGCCAAGATCTGCACACTGG
TATTTCGGTTTTTGGGGCCGCGGGCGGCGACGGGGCCCGTGCGTCCCAGCGCACATGTTCGGCGAGGCGG
GGCCTGCGAGCGCGGCCACCGAGAATCGGACGGGGGTAGTCTCAAGCTGGCCGGCCTGCTCTGGTGCCTG
GCCTCGCGCCGCCGTGTATCGCCCCGCCCTGGGCGGCAAGGCTGGCCCGGTCGGCACCAGTTGCGTGAGC
GGAAAGATGGCCGCTTCCCGGCCCTGCTGCAGGGAGCTCAAAATGGAGGACGCGGCGCTCGGGAGAGCGG
GCGGGTGAGTCACCCACACAAAGGAAAAGGGCCTTTCCGTCCTCAGCCGTCGCTTCATGTGACTCCACGG
AGTACCGGGCGCCGTCCAGGCACCTCGATTAGTTCTCGAGCTTTTGGAGTACGTCGTCTTTAGGTTGGGG
GGAGGGGTTTTATGCGATGGAGTTTCCCCACACTGAGTGGGTGGAGACTGAAGTTAGGCCAGCTTGGCAC
TTGATGTAATTCTCCTTGGAATTTGCCCTTTTTGAGTTTGGATCTTGGTTCATTCTCAAGCCTCAGACAG
TGGTTCAAAGTTTTTTTCTTCCATTTCAGGTGTCGTGAGGCTAGCACCGCCACCATGTATTCGTCCCCGC
TCTGCCTCACCCAGGATGAGTTCCACCCGTTCATCGAGGCCCTGCTGCCTCACGTCCGCGCCTTCGCCTA
CACCTGGTTCAACCTGCAGGCGCGGAAGCGCAAGTACTTCAAGAAGCACGAGAAGCGGATGTCGAAGGAC
GAGGAGCGTGCGGTCAAGGACGAGCTGCTGGGCGAGAAGCCCGAGGTCAAGCAGAAGTGGGCGTCGCGGC
TGCTGGCCAAGCTGCGCAAGGACATCCGGCCCGAGTGCCGCGAGGACTTCGTGCTGAGCATCACCGGCAA
GAAGGCGCCGGGCTGCGTGCTCTCCAACCCCGACCAGAAGGGCAAGATGCGGCGCATCGACTGTCTCCGG
CAGGCGGACAAGGTGTGGCGGCTGGACCTGGTCATGGTCATCCTGTTCAAGGGCATCCCGCTGGAGAGCA
CCGACGGCGAGCGCCTGGTCAAGGCTGCGCAGTGCGGTCACCCGGTCCTGTGCGTGCAGCCGCACCACAT
TGGCGTGGCCGTCAAGGAGCTGGACCTCTACCTGGCCTACTTCGTGCGTGAGCGAGATGCAGAGCAAAGC
GGCAGTCCCCGGACAGGGATGGGCTCTGACCAGGAGGACAGCAAGCCCATCACGCTGGACACGACCGACT
TCCAGGAGAGCTTTGTCACCTCCGGCGTGTTCAGCGTCACTGAGCTCATCCAAGTGTCCCGGACACCCGT
GGTGACTGGAACAGGACCCAACTTCTCCCTGGGGGAGCTGCAGGGGCACCTGGCATACGACCTGAACCCA
GCCAGCACTGGCCTCAGAAGAACGCTGCCCAGCACCTCCTCCAGTGGGAGCAAGCGGCACAAATCGGGCT
CGATGGAGGAAGACGTGGACACGAGCCCTGGCGGCGATTACTACACTTCGCCCAGCTCGCCCACGAGTAG
CAGCCGCAACTGGACGGAGGACATGGAAGGAGGCATCTCGTCCCCGGTGAAGAAGACAGAGATGGACAAG
TCACCATTCAACAGCCCGTCCCCCCAGGACTCTCCCCGCCTCTCCAGCTTCACCCAGCACCACCGGCCCG
TCATCGCCGTGCACAGCGGGATCGCCCGGAGCCCACACCCGTCCTCCGCTCTGCATTTCCCTACGACGTC
CATCCTACCCCAGACGGCCTCCACCTACTTCCCCCACACGGCCATCCGCTACCCACCTCATCTCAACCCC
CAGGACCCGCTCAAAGATCTTGTCTCGCTGGCCTGCGACCCAGCCAGCCAGCAACCTGGACCGTTAAATG
GAAGTGGTCAGCTCAAAATGCCCAGCCACTGCCTTTCTGCTCAGATGCTGGCACCTCCGCCCCCGGGGCT
GCCACGGCTGGCGCTCCCCCCTGCCACCAAACCCGCCACCACCTCCGAGGGAGGAGCCACGTCGCCGACC
TCGCCTTCCTACTCTCCGCCCGACACGTCCCCTGCAAACCGTTCCTTTGTGGGATTAGGACCAAGGGATC
CTGCGGGCATTTATCAGGCACAGTCCTGGTATCTGGGATAGTAATGAACTAGTCCGTAACTTGAAAGTAT
TTCGATTTCTTGGCTTTATATATCTTGTGGAAAGGACGAGTTCAAAGATCAGAGTAATTGTAGACGCGTT
AAGTCGACAATCAACCTCTGGATTACAAAATTTGTGAAAGATTGACTGGTATTCTTAACTATGTTGCTCC
TTTTACGCTATGTGGATACGCTGCTTTAATGCCTTTGTATCATGCTATTGCTTCCCGTATGGCTTTCATT
TTCTCCTCCTTGTATAAATCCTGGTTGCTGTCTCTTTATGAGGAGTTGTGGCCCGTTGTCAGGCAACGTG
GCGTGGTGTGCACTGTGTTTGCTGACGCAACCCCCACTGGTTGGGGCATTGCCACCACCTGTCAGCTCCT
TTCCGGGACTTTCGCTTTCCCCCTCCCTATTGCCACGGCGGAACTCATCGCCGCCTGCCTTGCCCGCTGC
TGGACAGGGGCTCGGCTGTTGGGCACTGACAATTCCGTGGTGTTGTCGGGGAAATCATCGTCCTTTCCTT
GGCTGCTCGCCTGTGTTGCCACCTGGATTCTGCGCGGGACGTCCTTCTGCTACGTCCCTTCGGCCCTCAA
TCCAGCGGACCTTCCTTCCCGCGGCCTGCTGCCGGCTCTGCGGCCTCTTCCGCGTCTTCGCCTTCGCCCT
CAGACGAGTCGGATCTCCCTTTGGGCCGCCTCCCCGCGTCGACTTTAAGACCAATGACTTACAAGGCAGC
TGTAGATCTTAGCCACTTTTTAAAAGAAAAGGGGGGACTGGAAGGGCTAATTCACTCCCAACGAAGACAA
GATCTGCTTTTTGCTTGTACTGGGTCTCTCTGGTTAGACCAGATCTGAGCCTGGGAGCTCTCTGGCTAAC
TAGGGAACCCACTGCTTAAGCCTCAATAAAGCTTGCCTTGAGTGCTTCAAGTAGTGTGTGCCCGTCTGTT
GTGTGACTCTGGTAACTAGAGATCCCTCAGACCCTTTTAGTCAGTGTGGAAAATCTCTAGCAGTACGTAT
AGTAGTTCATGTCATCTTATTATTCAGTATTTATAACTTGCAAAGAAATGAATATCAGAGAGTGAGAGGA
ACTTGTTTATTGCAGCTTATAATGGTTACAAATAAAGCAATAGCATCACAAATTTCACAAATAAAGCATT
TTTTTCACTGCATTCTAGTTGTGGTTTGTCCAAACTCATCAATGTATCTTATCATGTCTGGCTCTAGCTA
TCCCGCCCCTAACTCCGCCCATCCCGCCCCTAACTCCGCCCAGTTCCGCCCATTCTCCGCCCCATGGCTG
ACTAATTTTTTTTATTTATGCAGAGGCCGAGGCCGCCTCGGCCTCTGAGCTATTCCAGAAGTAGTGAGGA
GGCTTTTTTGGAGGCCTAGGGACGTACCCAATTCGCCCTATAGTGAGTCGTATTACGCGCGCTCACTGGC
CGTCGTTTTACAACGTCGTGACTGGGAAAACCCTGGCGTTACCCAACTTAATCGCCTTGCAGCACATCCC
CCTTTCGCCAGCTGGCGTAATAGCGAAGAGGCCCGCACCGATCGCCCTTCCCAACAGTTGCGCAGCCTGA
ATGGCGAATGGG
[124 nt withheld, positions 7223-7346]
C
[91 nt withheld, positions 7348-7438]
A
[49 nt withheld, positions 7440-7488]
CCTTTGACGTTGGAGTCCACGTTCTTT
[37 nt withheld, positions 7516-7552]
ACCCTATCTCGGTCTATTCTTTTGATTTATAAGGGATTTTGCCGATTTCGGCCTATTGGTTAAAAAATGA
GCTGATTTAACAAAAATTTAACGCGAATTTTAACAAAATATTAACGCTTACAATTTAGGTGGCACTTTTC
GGGGAAATGTGCGCGGAACCCCTATTTGTTTATTTTTCTAAATACATTCAAATATGTATCCGCTCATGAG
ACAATAACCCTGATAAATGCTTCAATAATATTGAAAAAGGAAGAGTATGAGTATTCAACATTTCCGTGTC
GCCCTTATTCCCTTTTTTGCGGCATTTTGCCTTCCTGTTTTTGCTCACCCAGAAACGCTGGTGAAAGTAA
AAGATGCTGAAGATCAGTTGGGTGCACGAGTGGGTTACATCGAACTGGATCTCAACAGCGGTAAGATCCT
TGAGAGTTTTCGCCCCGAAGAACGTTTTCCAATGATGAGCACTTTTAAAGTTCTGCTATGTGGCGCGGTA
TTATCCCGTATTGACGCCGGGCAAGAGCAACTCGGTCGCCGCATACACTATTCTCAGAATGACTTGGTTG
AGTACTCACCAGTCACAGAAAAGCATCTTACGGATGGCATGACAGTAAGAGAATTATGCAGTGCTGCCAT
AACCATGAGTGATAACACTGCGGCCAACTTACTTCTGACAACGATCGGAGGACCGAAGGAGCTAACCGCT
TTTTTGCACAACATGGGGGATCATGTAACTCGCCTTGATCGTTGGGAACCGGAGCTGAATGAAGCCATAC
CAAACGACGAGCGTGACACCACGATGCCTGTAGCAATGGCAACAACGTTGCGCAAACTATTAACTGGCGA
ACTACTTACTCTAGCTTCCCGGCAACAATTAATAGACTGGATGGAGGCGGATAAAGTTGCAGGACCACTT
CTGCGCTCGGCCCTTCCGGCTGGCTGGTTTATTGCTGATAAATCTGGAGCCGGTGAGCGTGGGTCTCGCG
GTATCATTGCAGCACTGGGGCCAGATGGTAAGCCCTCCCGTATCGTAGTTATCTACACGACGGGGAGTCA
GGCAACTATGGATGAACGAAATAGACAGATCGCTGAGATAGGTGCCTCACTGATTAAGCATTGGTAACTG
TCAGACCAAGTTTACTCATATATACTTTAGATTGATTTAAAACTTCATTTTTAATTTAAAAGGATCTAGG
TGAAGATCCTTTTTGATAATCTCATGACCAAAATCCCTTAACGTGAGTTTTCGTTCCACTGAGCGTCAGA
CCCCGTAGAAAAGATCAAAGGATCTTCTTGAGATCCTTTTTTTCTGCGCGTAATCTGCTGCTTGCAAACA
AAAAAACCACCGCTACCAGCGGTGGTTTGTTTGCCGGATCAAGAGCTACCAACTCTTTTTCCGAAGGTAA
CTGGCTTCAGCAGAGCGCAGATACCAAATACTGTTCTTCTAGTGTAGCCGTAGTTAGGCCACCACTTCAA
GAACTCTGTAGCACCGCCTACATACCTCGCTCTGCTAATCCTGTTACCAGTGGCTGCTGCCAGTGGCGAT
AAGTCGTGTCTTACCGGGTTGGACTCAAGACGATAGTTACCGGATAAGGCGCAGCGGTCGGGCTGAACGG
GGGGTTCGTGCACACAGCCCAGCTTGGAGCGAACGACCTACACCGAACTGAGATACCTACAGCGTGAGCT
ATGAGAAAGCGCCACGCTTCCCGAAGGGAGAAAGGCGGACAGGTATCCGGTAAGCGGCAGGGTCGGAACA
GGAGAGCGCACGAGGGAGCTTCCAGGGGGAAACGCCTGGTATCTTTATAGTCCTGTCGGGTTTCGCCACC
TCTGACTTGAGCGTCGATTTTTGTGATGCTCGTCAGGGGGGCGGAGCCTATGGAAAAACGCCAGCAACGC
GGCCTTTTTACGGTTCCTGGCCTTTTGCTGGCCTTTTGCTCACATGTTCTTTCCTGCGTTATCCCCTGAT
TCTGTGGATAACCGTATTACCGCCTTTGAGTGAGCTGATACCGCTCGCCGCAGCCGAACGACCGAGCGCA
GCGAGTCAGTGAGCGAGGAAGCGGAAGAGCGCCCAATACGCAAACCGCCTCTCCCCGCGCGTTGGCCGAT
TCATTAATGCAGCTGGCACGACAGGTTTCCCGACTGGAAAGCGGGCAGTGAGCGCAACGCAATTAATGTG
AGTTAGCTCACTCATTAGGCACCCCAGGCTTTACACTTTATGCTTCCGGCTCGTATGTTGTGTGGAATTG
TGAGCGGATAACAATTTCACACAGGAAACAGCTATGACCATGATTACGCCAAGCGCGCAATTAACCCTCA
CTAAAGGGAACAAAAGCTGGAGCTGCAAGC
Features (pLannotate 1.2.2; 31 found; start..end, strand, type, name):
      5..231     +  promoter       RSV promoter: Rous sarcoma virus enhancer/promoter
    232..412     +  LTR            5' LTR (truncated): truncated 5' long terminal repeat (LTR) from HIV-1
    459..584     +  misc_feature   HIV-1 Ψ: packaging signal of human immunodeficiency virus type 1
    568..931     +  CDS            HIV-1 gag (fragment): gag protein from human immunodeficiency virus 1; gag
   1077..1310    +  misc_feature   RRE: The Rev response element (RRE) of HIV-1 allows for Rev-dependent mRNA export from the nucleus to the cytoplasm.
   1687..1713    +  CDS            Rev (fragment): human immunodeficiency virus 1 (HIV-1) Rev protein; rev; enhances nuclear export of unspliced and incompletely spliced viral mRNAs
   1720..1743    +  promoter       SV40 promoter (fragment): SV40 early promoter
   1744..1815    +  promoter       SV40 promoter (fragment): SV40 enhancer and early promoter
   1839..1974    +  rep_origin     SV40 ori: SV40 origin of replication
   2020..2616    +  CDS            PuroR (fragment): puromycin N-acetyltransferase; pac from Streptomyces; confers resistance to puromycin
   2665..2782    +  misc_feature   cPPT/CTS: central polypurine tract and central termination sequence of HIV-1
   2847..2913    +  CDS            small t antigen (fragment): SV40 (simian virus 40) small t antigen
   2920..4098    +  promoter       EF-1α promoter: strong constitutive promoter for human elongation factor EF-1α
   4115..5638    +  CDS            NFIC: NFIC_HUMAN - Also known as NFI. Experimental evidence at protein level: Swiss-Prot protein existence level 1. Recognizes and binds the palindromic sequence 5'- TTGGCNNNNNGCCAA-3' present in viral and cellular promoters and in the origin of replication of adenovirus type 2. These proteins are individually capable of activating transcription and replication. From Homo sapiens (Human).
   5654..5707    +  promoter       U6 promoter (fragment): RNA polymerase III promoter for human U6 snRNA
   5749..6337    +  misc_feature   WPRE: woodchuck hepatitis virus posttranscriptional regulatory element
   6388..6407    +  misc_feature   cPPT/CTS (fragment): central polypurine tract and central termination sequence of HIV-1
   6409..6642    +  LTR            3' LTR (ΔU3): self-inactivating 3' long terminal repeat (LTR) from HIV-1
   6720..6841    +  polyA_signal   SV40 poly(A) signal: SV40 polyadenylation signal
   6881..7016    +  rep_origin     SV40 ori: SV40 origin of replication
   7037..7055    -  promoter       T7 promoter: promoter for bacteriophage T7 RNA polymerase
   7063..7218    +  CDS            lacZα (fragment): LacZα fragment of β-galactosidase; lacZ fragment
   7223..7651    +  rep_origin     f1 ori (sequence partly withheld): f1 bacteriophage origin of replication; arrow indicates direction of (+) strand synthesis
   7704..7808    +  promoter       AmpR promoter: bla
   7809..8669    +  CDS            AmpR: β-lactamase; bla; confers resistance to ampicillin, carbenicillin, and related antibiotics
   8840..9428    +  rep_origin     ori: high-copy-number ColE1/pMB1/pBR322/pUC origin of replication
   9611..9703    +  CDS            lacI (fragment): lac repressor; lacI; The lac repressor binds to the lac operator to inhibit transcription in E. coli. This inhibition can be relieved by adding lactose or isopropyl-β-D-thiogalactopyranoside (IPTG).
   9716..9737    +  protein_bind   CAP binding site: CAP binding activates transcription in the presence of cAMP. E. coli catabolite activator protein
   9752..9782    +  promoter       lac promoter: promoter for the E. coli lac operon
   9790..9806    +  protein_bind   lac operator: The lac repressor binds to the lac operator to inhibit transcription in E. coli. This inhibition can be relieved by adding lactose or isopropyl-β-D-thiogalactopyranoside (IPTG). lac repressor encoded by lacI
   9851..9869    +  promoter       T3 promoter: promoter for bacteriophage T3 RNA polymerase
