[The description below was written by a language model from this plasmid's Addgene catalogue record and pLannotate feature annotations shown in this document.]
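Description:
TFORF2908 is a lentiviral mammalian expression plasmid built on the pLX_TRC317 backbone and carrying the human transcription factor NFIC (nuclear factor I C) as an open reading frame. It belongs to a barcoded transcription factor ORF collection in which each construct carries a unique 24-bp barcode, so the overexpressed factor can be identified by sequencing in pooled screens. In bacteria the plasmid replicates from a high-copy ColE1/pUC-type origin and is selected with ampicillin through the bla gene. An f1 origin and remnants of a lac/lacZα cloning region are also present in the backbone. The depositor warns that recombination can occur, which is common for LTR-containing plasmids.

The viral portion follows a third-generation, self-inactivating design. An RSV promoter drives a truncated HIV-1 5' LTR, followed by the Ψ packaging signal with a gag fragment, the Rev response element for nuclear export of the genomic RNA, and a cPPT/CTS. The cassette ends in a ΔU3 3' LTR and an SV40 polyadenylation signal. Within the transfer region, an SV40 promoter drives puromycin N-acetyltransferase for selecting transduced cells. A separate EF-1α promoter drives the NFIC coding sequence, which the depositor notes was synthesised and corresponds to a specific RefSeq/Ensembl isoform. A WPRE downstream of the ORF enhances transcript stability and expression. The barcode is not annotated as a feature. It probably lies in the short interval between the ORF and the WPRE, where a small U6-like fragment is flagged, though the record does not state its position. The construct is intended for packaging into lentivirus to overexpress NFIC, alone or in pooled screens such as directed differentiation studies.
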