Addgene plasmid #143663: TFORF2908
Purpose: Lentiviral vector for overexpressing transcription factor ORFs with unique 24-bp barcodes. Barcodes facilitate identification of transcription factors in pooled screens.
Depositing lab: Feng Zhang. Depositing organization: Broad Institute. Publication: A transcription factor atlas of directed differentiation. Joung J, Ma S, Tay T, Geiger-Schuller KR, Kirchgatterer PC, Verdine VK, Guo B, Arias-Garcia MA, Allen WE, Singh A, Kuksenko O, Abudayyeh OO, Gootenberg JS, Fu Z, Macrae RK, Buenrostro JD, Regev A, Zhang F. Cell. 2023 Jan 5;186(1):209-229.e26. doi: 10.1016/j.cell.2022.11.026. PubMed 36608654.
Backbone
  Vector backbone: pLX_TRC317
  Backbone manufacturer: Broad Institute Genetic Perturbation Platform
  Backbone size w/o insert (bp): 8264
  Vector type: Mammalian Expression, Lentiviral
  Selectable markers: Puromycin
Growth in bacteria
  Bacterial resistance: Ampicillin, 100 μg/mL
  Growth temperature: 37°C
  Growth strain: NEB Stable
  Copy number: High Copy
Gene/Insert
  Gene/Insert name: NFIC
  Species: H. sapiens (human)
  Insert size (bp): 1628
  Entrez Gene: NFIC (a.k.a. CTF, CTF5, NF-I, NFI)
  Promoter: EF1a
  Cloning method: Unknown
  Sequencing primers: 5′ GGGTGGAGACTGAAGTTAGGCCAG; 3′ CACATAGCGTAAAAGGAGCAACATAG
Terms and licenses: Academic/Nonprofit Terms; Industry Terms: Not Available to Industry
Depositor comments: NM_001245002,ENST00000443272 . The transcription factor ORF portion of this plasmid was synthesized by Genewiz. Please test multiple small colonies in case of plasmid recombination. To make this collection available in a timely manner, a portion of this collection was not fully sequenced by Addgene. If an Addgene verified full plasmid sequence is not available, please contact us prior to placing an order to request the full sequence.
How to cite: TFORF2908 was a gift from Feng Zhang (Addgene plasmid # 143663 ; http://n2t.net/addgene:143663 ; RRID:Addgene_143663)
