>Addgene plasmid #143663 | TFORF2908 | depositor partial sequence | sequence record 283119 | Insert
ACCGCCACCATGTATTCGTCCCCGCTCTGCCTCACCCAGGATGAGTTCCACCCGTTCATCGAGGCCCTGC
TGCCTCACGTCCGCGCCTTCGCCTACACCTGGTTCAACCTGCAGGCGCGGAAGCGCAAGTACTTCAAGAA
GCACGAGAAGCGGATGTCGAAGGACGAGGAGCGTGCGGTCAAGGACGAGCTGCTGGGCGAGAAGCCCGAG
GTCAAGCAGAAGTGGGCGTCGCGGCTGCTGGCCAAGCTGCGCAAGGACATCCGGCCCGAGTGCCGCGAGG
ACTTCGTGCTGAGCATCACCGGCAAGAAGGCGCCGGGCTGCGTGCTCTCCAACCCCGACCAGAAGGGCAA
GATGCGGCGCATCGACTGTCTCCGGCAGGCGGACAAGGTGTGGCGGCTGGACCTGGTCATGGTCATCCTG
TTCAAGGGCATCCCGCTGGAGAGCACCGACGGCGAGCGCCTGGTCAAGGCTGCGCAGTGCGGTCACCCGG
TCCTGTGCGTGCAGCCGCACCACATTGGCGTGGCCGTCAAGGAGCTGGACCTCTACCTGGCCTACTTCGT
GCGTGAGCGAGATGCAGAGCAAAGCGGCAGTCCCCGGACAGGGATGGGCTCTGACCAGGAGGACAGCAAG
CCCATCACGCTGGACACGACCGACTTCCAGGAGAGCTTTGTCACCTCCGGCGTGTTCAGCGTCACTGAGC
TCATCCAAGTGTCCCGGACACCCGTGGTGACTGGAACAGGACCCAACTTCTCCCTGGGGGAGCTGCAGGG
GCACCTGGCATACGACCTGAACCCAGCCAGCACTGGCCTCAGAAGAACGCTGCCCAGCACCTCCTCCAGT
GGGAGCAAGCGGCACAAATCGGGCTCGATGGAGGAAGACGTGGACACGAGCCCTGGCGGCGATTACTACA
CTTCGCCCAGCTCGCCCACGAGTAGCAGCCGCAACTGGACGGAGGACATGGAAGGAGGCATCTCGTCCCC
GGTGAAGAAGACAGAGATGGACAAGTCACCATTCAACAGCCCGTCCCCCCAGGACTCTCCCCGCCTCTCC
AGCTTCACCCAGCACCACCGGCCCGTCATCGCCGTGCACAGCGGGATCGCCCGGAGCCCACACCCGTCCT
CCGCTCTGCATTTCCCTACGACGTCCATCCTACCCCAGACGGCCTCCACCTACTTCCCCCACACGGCCAT
CCGCTACCCACCTCATCTCAACCCCCAGGACCCGCTCAAAGATCTTGTCTCGCTGGCCTGCGACCCAGCC
AGCCAGCAACCTGGACCGTTAAATGGAAGTGGTCAGCTCAAAATGCCCAGCCACTGCCTTTCTGCTCAGA
TGCTGGCACCTCCGCCCCCGGGGCTGCCACGGCTGGCGCTCCCCCCTGCCACCAAACCCGCCACCACCTC
CGAGGGAGGAGCCACGTCGCCGACCTCGCCTTCCTACTCTCCGCCCGACACGTCCCCTGCAAACCGTTCC
TTTGTGGGATTAGGACCAAGGGATCCTGCGGGCATTTATCAGGCACAGTCCTGGTATCTGGGATAGTAAT
GAACTAGTCCGTAACTTGAAAGTATTTCGATTTCTTGGCTTTATATATCTTGTGGAAAGGACGAGTTCAA
AGATCAGAGTAATTGTAG
