>Addgene plasmid #143663 | TFORF2908 | depositor partial sequence | sequence record 283120 | Barcode
GTTCAAAGATCAGAGTAATTGTAG
